>Addgene plasmid #176985 | GET1_pcDNA6.2/EmGFP-Bsd | addgene full sequence | sequence record 349422 | Addgene NGS Result
GTGATGCGGTTTTGGCAGTACATCAATGGGCGTGGATAGCGGTTTGACTCACGGGGATTTCCAAGTCTCC
ACCCCATTGACGTCAATGGGAGTTTGTTTTGGCACCAAAATCAACGGGACTTTCCAAAATGTCGTAACAA
CTCCGCCCCATTGACGCAAATGGGCGGTAGGCGTGTACGGTGGGAGGTCTATATAAGCAGAGCTCTCTGG
CTAACTAGAGAACCCACTGCTTACTGGCTTATCGAAATTAATACGACTCACTATAGGGAGACCCAAGCTG
GCTAGTTAAGCTATCAACAAGTTTGTACAAAAAAGCAGGCACCATGAGCTCAGCCGCGGCCGACCACTGG
GCGTGGTTGCTGGTGCTCAGCTTCGTGTTTGGATGCAATGTTCTTAGGATCCTCCTCCCGTCCTTCTCAT
CCTTCATGTCCAGGGTGCTGCAGAAGGACGCGGAGCAGGAGTCACAGATGAGAGCGGAGATCCAGGACAT
GAAGCAGGAGCTCTCCACAGTCAACATGATGGACGAGTTTGCCAGATATGCCAGGCTGGAAAGAAAGATC
AACAAGATGACGGATAAGCTCAAAACCCATGTGAAAGCTCGGACAGCTCAATTAGCCAAGATAAAATGGG
TGATAAGTGTCGCTTTCTACGTATTGCAGGCTGCCCTGATGATCTCACTCATTTGGAAGTATTATTCTGT
CCCTGTGGCTGTCGTGCCGAGTAAATGGATAACCCCCCTAGACCGCCTGGTAGCCTTTCCTACTAGAGTA
GCAGGTGGTGTTGGAATTACCTGTTGGATTTTAGTCTGTAACAAAGTTGTCGCTATTGTGCTTCATCCGT
TCAGCTGAAACCCAGCTTTCTTGTACAAAGTGGTTGATCTAGAGGGCCCGCGGTTCGAAGGTAAGCCTAT
CCCTAACCCTCTCCTCGGTCTCGATTCTACGCGTACCGGTTAGTAATGAGTTTAAACGGGGGAGGCTAAC
TGAAACACGGAAGGAGACAATACCGGAAGGAACCCGCGCTATGACGGCAATAAAAAGACAGAATAAAACG
CACGGGTGTTGGGTCGTTTGTTCATAAACGCGGGGTTCGGTCCCAGGGCTGGCACTCTGTCGATACCCCA
CCGAGACCCCATTGGGGCCAATACGCCCGCGTTTCTTCCTTTTCCCCACCCCACCCCCCAAGTTCGGGTG
AAGGCCCAGGGCTCGCAGCCAACGTCGGGGCGGCAGGCCCTGCCATAGCAGATCTGCGCAGCTGGGGCTC
TAGGGGGTATCCCC
[124 nt withheld, positions 1275-1398]
C
[91 nt withheld, positions 1400-1490]
A
[49 nt withheld, positions 1492-1540]
CCTTTGACGTTGGAGTCCACGTTCTTT
[37 nt withheld, positions 1568-1604]
ACCCTATCTCGGTCTATTCTTTTGATTTATAAGGGATTTTGCCGATTTCGGCCTATTGGTTAAAAAATGA
GCTGATTTAACAAAAATTTAACGCGAATTATCCTCGAGCTACCGGGTAGGGGAGGCGCTTTTCCCAAGGC
AGTCTGGAGCATGCGCTTTAGCAGCCCCGCTGGGCACTTGGCGCTACACAAGTGGCCTCTGGCCTCGCAC
ACATTCCACATCCACCGGTAGGCGCCAACCGGCTCCGTTCTTTGGTGGCCCCTTCGCGCCACCTTCTACT
CCTCCCCTAGTCAGGAAGTTCCCCCCCGCCCCGCAGCTCGCGTCGTGCAGGACGTGACAAATGGAAGTAG
CACGTCTCACTAGTCTCGTGCAGATGGACAGCACCGCTGAGCAATGGAAGCGGGTAGGCCTTTGGGGCAG
CGGCCAATAGCAGCTTTGCTCCTTCGCTTTCTGGGCTCAGAGGCTGGGAAGGGGTGGGTCCGGGGGCGGG
CTCAGGGGCGGGCTCAGGGGCGGGGCGGGCGCCCGAAGGTCCTCCGGAGGCCCGGCATTCTGCACGCTTC
AAAAGCGCACGTCTGCCGCGCTGTTCTCCTCTTCCTCATCTCCGGGCCTTTCGACTCTAGACACGTGTTG
ACAATTAATCATCGGCATAGTATATCGGCATAGTATAATACGACAAGGTGAGGAACTAAACCATGGTGAG
CAAGGGCGAGGAGCTGTTCACCGGGGTGGTGCCCATCCTGGTCGAGCTGGACGGCGACGTAAACGGCCAC
AAGTTCAGCGTGTCCGGCGAGGGCGAGGGCGATGCCACCTACGGCAAGCTGACCCTGAAGTTCATCTGCA
CCACCGGCAAGCTGCCCGTGCCCTGGCCCACCCTCGTGACCACCTTCACCTACGGCGTGCAGTGCTTCGC
CCGCTACCCCGACCACATGAAGCAGCACGACTTCTTCAAGTCCGCCATGCCCGAAGGCTACGTCCAGGAG
CGCACCATCTTCTTCAAGGACGACGGCAACTACAAGACCCGCGCCGAGGTGAAGTTCGAGGGCGACACCC
TGGTGAACCGCATCGAGCTGAAGGGCATCGACTTCAAGGAGGACGGCAACATCCTGGGGCACAAGCTGGA
GTACAACTACAACAGCCACAAGGTCTATATCACCGCCGACAAGCAGAAGAACGGCATCAAGGTGAACTTC
AAGACCCGCCACAACATCGAGGACGGCAGCGTGCAGCTCGCCGACCACTACCAGCAGAACACCCCCATCG
GCGACGGCCCCGTGCTGCTGCCCGACAACCACTACCTGAGCACCCAGTCCGCCCTGAGCAAAGACCCCAA
CGAGAAGCGCGATCACATGGTCCTGCTGGAGTTCGTGACCGCCGCCGGGATCACTCTCGGCATGGACGAG
CTGTACAAGGCCAAGCCTTTGTCTCAAGAAGAATCCACCCTCATTGAAAGAGCAACGGCTACAATCAACA
GCATCCCCATCTCTGAAGACTACAGCGTCGCCAGCGCAGCTCTCTCTAGCGACGGCCGCATCTTCACTGG
TGTCAATGTATATCATTTTACTGGGGGACCTTGTGCAGAACTCGTGGTGCTGGGCACTGCTGCTGCTGCG
GCAGCTGGCAACCTGACTTGTATCGTCGCGATCGGAAATGAGAACAGGGGCATCTTGAGCCCCTGCGGAC
GGTGCCGACAGGTGCTTCTCGATCTGCATCCTGGGATCAAAGCCATAGTGAAGGACAGTGATGGACAGCC
GACGGCAGTTGGGATTCGTGAATTGCTGCCCTCTGGTTATGTGTGGGAGGGCTAAGCACTTCGTGGCCGA
GGAGCAGGACTGACACGTGCTACGAGATTTCGATTCCACCGCCGCCTTCTATGAAAGGTTGGGCTTCGGA
ATCGTTTTCCGGGACGCCGGCTGGATGATCCTCCAGCGCGGGGATCTCATGCTGGAGTTCTTCGCCCACC
CCAACTTGTTTATTGCAGCTTATAATGGTTACAAATAAAGCAATAGCATCACAAATTTCACAAATAAAGC
ATTTTTTTCACTGCATTCTAGTTGTGGTTTGTCCAAACTCATCAATGTATCTTATCATGTCTGTATACCG
TCGACCTCTAGCTAGAGCTTGGCGTAATCATGGTCATAGCTGTTTCCTGTGTGAAATTGTTATCCGCTCA
CAATTCCACACAACATACGAGCCGGAAGCATAAAGTGTAAAGCCTGGGGTGCCTAATGAGTGAGCTAACT
CACATTAATTGCGTTGCGCTCACTGCCCGCTTTCCAGTCGGGAAACCTGTCGTGCCAGCTGCATTAATGA
ATCGGCCAACGCGCGGGGAGAGGCGGTTTGCGTATTGGGCGCTCTTCCGCTTCCTCGCTCACTGACTCGC
TGCGCTCGGTCGTTCGGCTGCGGCGAGCGGTATCAGCTCACTCAAAGGCGGTAATACGGTTATCCACAGA
ATCAGGGGATAACGCAGGAAAGAACATGTGAGCAAAAGGCCAGCAAAAGGCCAGGAACCGTAAAAAGGCC
GCGTTGCTGGCGTTTTTCCATAGGCTCCGCCCCCCTGACGAGCATCACAAAAATCGACGCTCAAGTCAGA
GGTGGCGAAACCCGACAGGACTATAAAGATACCAGGCGTTTCCCCCTGGAAGCTCCCTCGTGCGCTCTCC
TGTTCCGACCCTGCCGCTTACCGGATACCTGTCCGCCTTTCTCCCTTCGGGAAGCGTGGCGCTTTCTCAT
AGCTCACGCTGTAGGTATCTCAGTTCGGTGTAGGTCGTTCGCTCCAAGCTGGGCTGTGTGCACGAACCCC
CCGTTCAGCCCGACCGCTGCGCCTTATCCGGTAACTATCGTCTTGAGTCCAACCCGGTAAGACACGACTT
ATCGCCACTGGCAGCAGCCACTGGTAACAGGATTAGCAGAGCGAGGTATGTAGGCGGTGCTACAGAGTTC
TTGAAGTGGTGGCCTAACTACGGCTACACTAGAAGAACAGTATTTGGTATCTGCGCTCTGCTGAAGCCAG
TTACCTTCGGAAAAAGAGTTGGTAGCTCTTGATCCGGCAAACAAACCACCGCTGGTAGCGGTGGTTTTTT
TGTTTGCAAGCAGCAGATTACGCGCAGAAAAAAAGGATCTCAAGAAGATCCTTTGATCTTTTCTACGGGG
TCTGACGCTCAGTGGAACGAAAACTCACGTTAAGGGATTTTGGTCATGAGATTATCAAAAAGGATCTTCA
CCTAGATCCTTTTAAATTAAAAATGAAGTTTTAAATCAATCTAAAGTATATATGAGTAAACTTGGTCTGA
CAGTTACCAATGCTTAATCAGTGAGGCACCTATCTCAGCGATCTGTCTATTTCGTTCATCCATAGTTGCC
TGACTCCCCGTCGTGTAGATAACTACGATACGGGAGGGCTTACCATCTGGCCCCAGTGCTGCAATGATAC
CGCGAGACCCACGCTCACCGGCTCCAGATTTATCAGCAATAAACCAGCCAGCCGGAAGGGCCGAGCGCAG
AAGTGGTCCTGCAACTTTATCCGCCTCCATCCAGTCTATTAATTGTTGCCGGGAAGCTAGAGTAAGTAGT
TCGCCAGTTAATAGTTTGCGCAACGTTGTTGCCATTGCTACAGGCATCGTGGTGTCACGCTCGTCGTTTG
GTATGGCTTCATTCAGCTTCGGTTCCCAACGATCAAGGCGAGTTACATGATCCCCCATGTTGTGCAAAAA
AGCGGTTAGCTCCTTCGGTCCTCCGATCGTTGTCAGAAGTAAGTTGGCCGCAGTGTTATCACTCATGGTT
ATGGCAGCACTGCATAATTCTCTTACTGTCATGCCATCCGTAAGATGCTTTTCTGTGACTGGTGAGTACT
CAACCAAGTCATTCTGAGAATAGTGTATGCGGCGACCGAGTTGCTCTTGCCCGGCGTCAATACGGGATAA
TACCGCGCCACATAGCAGAACTTTAAAAGTGCTCATCATTGGAAAACGTTCTTCGGGGCGAAAACTCTCA
AGGATCTTACCGCTGTTGAGATCCAGTTCGATGTAACCCACTCGTGCACCCAACTGATCTTCAGCATCTT
TTACTTTCACCAGCGTTTCTGGGTGAGCAAAAACAGGAAGGCAAAATGCCGCAAAAAAGGGAATAAGGGC
GACACGGAAATGTTGAATACTCATACTCTTCCTTTTTCAATATTATTGAAGCATTTATCAGGGTTATTGT
CTCATGAGCGGATACATATTTGAATGTATTTAGAAAAATAAACAAATAGGGGTTCCGCGCACATTTCCCC
GAAAAGTGCCACCTGACGTCGACGGATCGGGAGATCTCCCGATCCCCTATGGTGCACTCTCAGTACAATC
TGCTCTGATGCCGCATAGTTAAGCCAGTATCTGCTCCCTGCTTGTGTGTTGGAGGTCGCTGAGTAGTGCG
CGAGCAAAATTTAAGCTACAACAAGGCAAGGCTTGACCGACAATTGCATGAAGAATCTGCTTAGGGTTAG
GCGTTTTGCGCTGCTTCGCGATGTACGGGCCAGATATACGCGTTGACATTGATTATTGACTAGTTATTAA
TAGTAATCAATTACGGGGTCATTAGTTCATAGCCCATATATGGAGTTCCGCGTTACATAACTTACGGTAA
ATGGCCCGCCTGGCTGACCGCCCAACGACCCCCGCCCATTGACGTCAATAATGACGTATGTTCCCATAGT
AACGCCAATAGGGACTTTCCATTGACGTCAATGGGTGGAGTATTTACGGTAAACTGCCCACTTGGCAGTA
CATCAAGTGTATCATATGCCAAGTACGCCCCCTATTGACGTCAATGACGGTAAATGGCCCGCCTGGCATT
ATGCCCAGTACATGACCTTATGGGACTTTCCTACTTGGCAGTACATCTACGTATTAGTCATCGCTATTAC
CATG
Features (pLannotate 1.2.2; 26 found; start..end, strand, type, name):
      1..204     +  promoter       CMV promoter: human cytomegalovirus (CMV) immediate early promoter
    200..233     +  LTR            5' LTR (truncated) (fragment): truncated 5' long terminal repeat (LTR) from HIV-1
    249..267     +  promoter       T7 promoter: promoter for bacteriophage T7 RNA polymerase
    298..318     +  protein_bind   attB1: mutant version of attB; core recombination site for the Gateway® BP reaction BP Clonase™
    324..845     +  CDS            GET1: GET1_HUMAN - Also known as CHD5 From Homo sapiens (Human).
    850..874     -  protein_bind   attB2: mutant version of attB; recombination site for the Gateway® BP reaction BP Clonase™
    900..941     +  CDS            V5 tag: epitope tag from simian virus 5
   1025..1073    +  polyA_signal   HSV TK poly(A) signal: herpes simplex virus thymidine kinase polyadenylation signal (Cole and Stacy, 1985)
   1164..1180    -  polyA_signal   bGH poly(A) signal (fragment): bovine growth hormone polyadenylation signal
   1275..1703    +  rep_origin     f1 ori (sequence partly withheld): f1 bacteriophage origin of replication; arrow indicates direction of (+) strand synthesis
   1718..2217    +  promoter       PGK promoter: mouse phosphoglycerate kinase 1 promoter
   2231..2278    +  promoter       EM7 promoter: synthetic bacterial promoter&nbsp
   2297..3013    +  CDS            Emerald: Emerald is a basic (constitutively fluorescent) green fluorescent protein published in 1998, derived from Aequorea victoria. It is reported to be a very rapidly-maturing weak dimer.
   3013..3409    +  CDS            BSD (fragment): blasticidin S deaminase; Aspergillus terreus BSD; confers resistance to blasticidin
   3410..3437    +  CDS            BleoR (fragment): antibiotic-binding protein; Sh ble from Streptoalloteichus hindustanus; confers resistance to bleomycin, phleomycin, and Zeocin™
   3447..3572    +  CDS            ble (fragment): BLE_KLEPN - Experimental evidence at protein level: Swiss-Prot protein existence level 1. Binding protein with a strong affinity to the bleomycin family of antibiotics. Binds to CL990; an antimitotic-antibiotic compound. From Klebsiella pneumoniae.
   3567..3688    +  polyA_signal   SV40 poly(A) signal: SV40 polyadenylation signal
   3761..3777    -  protein_bind   lac operator: The lac repressor binds to the lac operator to inhibit transcription in E. coli. This inhibition can be relieved by adding lactose or isopropyl-β-D-thiogalactopyranoside (IPTG). lac repressor encoded by lacI
   3785..3815    -  promoter       lac promoter: promoter for the E. coli lac operon
   3830..3851    -  protein_bind   CAP binding site: CAP binding activates transcription in the presence of cAMP. E. coli catabolite activator protein
   3864..3956    -  CDS            lacI (fragment): lac repressor; lacI; The lac repressor binds to the lac operator to inhibit transcription in E. coli. This inhibition can be relieved by adding lactose or isopropyl-β-D-thiogalactopyranoside (IPTG).
   4139..4727    -  rep_origin     ori: high-copy-number ColE1/pMB1/pBR322/pUC origin of replication
   4898..5758    -  CDS            AmpR: β-lactamase; bla; confers resistance to ampicillin, carbenicillin, and related antibiotics
   5759..5863    -  promoter       AmpR promoter: bla
   5922..5974    -  misc_feature   bom (fragment): basis of mobility region from pBR322
   6129..6508    +  enhancer       CMV enhancer: human cytomegalovirus immediate early enhancer
