[The description below was written by a language model from this plasmid's Addgene catalogue record and pLannotate feature annotations shown in this document.]
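Description:
GET1_pcDNA6.2/EmGFP-Bsd is a mammalian expression plasmid built by Gateway recombination into the pcDNA6.2/EmGFP-Bsd/V5-DEST destination backbone. It carries the human GET1 coding sequence (also known as WRB or CHD5), a short open reading frame of roughly 525 bp. The insert is flanked by attB1 and attB2 sites, the footprint of the Gateway reaction, and sits downstream of the CMV immediate-early enhancer/promoter, which drives strong constitutive transcription in mammalian cells. A T7 promoter lies just upstream of attB1 and serves as a sequencing priming site. A V5 epitope tag coding sequence follows attB2, and the transcript ends at an HSV thymidine kinase polyadenylation signal. The record does not say whether GET1 retains its stop codon, so it is unclear whether the protein is actually made as a V5 fusion.

A second, independent cassette uses the mouse PGK promoter to express Emerald GFP fused in frame to blasticidin S deaminase, terminated by an SV40 poly(A) signal. This fusion lets transfected cells be identified by green fluorescence and selected with blasticidin from a single marker. The EM7 bacterial promoter upstream would also allow its expression in E. coli. The plasmid is propagated in bacteria through a high-copy ColE1/pUC-type origin with ampicillin resistance, and it also contains an f1 origin. Several small annotated fragments (HIV LTR, bGH poly(A), BleoR/ble, lacI) are probably backbone remnants or spurious matches rather than functional parts. The associated publication indicates that the construct was used in an overexpression screen of human chromosome 21 genes for modulators of Sonic hedgehog signalling relevant to Down syndrome.
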