Addgene plasmid #176985: GET1_pcDNA6.2/EmGFP-Bsd
Purpose: Mammalian expression vector encoding GET1 and EmGFP-Bsd
Depositing lab: Roger Reeves. Depositing organization: Johns Hopkins University and School of Medicine. Publication: Overexpression screen of chromosome 21 genes reveals modulators of Sonic hedgehog signaling relevant to Down syndrome. Moyer AJ, Fernandez FX, Li Y, Klinedinst DK, Florea LD, Kazuki Y, Oshimura M, Reeves RH. Dis Model Mech. 2023 Apr 1;16(4):dmm049712. doi: 10.1242/dmm.049712. Epub 2023 Apr 13. PubMed 36995257.
Backbone
  Vector backbone: pcDNA6.2/EmGFP-Bsd/V5-DEST
  Backbone manufacturer: Invitrogen (V36620)
  Backbone size w/o insert (bp): 5983
  Vector type: Mammalian Expression
  Selectable markers: EmGFP fused to Blasticidin (bsd)-resistance marker
Growth in bacteria
  Bacterial resistance: Ampicillin, 100 μg/mL
  Growth temperature: 37°C
  Growth strain: DH5alpha
  Copy number: High Copy
Gene/Insert
  Gene/Insert name: GET1 (alt names: WRB; CHD5)
  Species: H. sapiens (human)
  Insert size (bp): 525
  Entrez Gene: GET1 (a.k.a. CHD5, WRB)
  Promoter: CMV
  Cloning method: Gateway Cloning
  Sequencing primers: 5′ T7; 3′ V5 reverse
Resource information
  A portion of this plasmid was derived from a plasmid made by: Derived from Addgene #53856
Terms and licenses: Academic/Nonprofit Terms; Industry Terms: Not Available to Industry
Depositor comments: GET1 (NM_004627) expressed under the control of CMV promoter and EmGFP-Bsd under the control of PGK
How to cite: GET1_pcDNA6.2/EmGFP-Bsd was a gift from Roger Reeves (Addgene plasmid # 176985 ; http://n2t.net/addgene:176985 ; RRID:Addgene_176985)
